>Addgene plasmid #107144 | pXPR_045 | addgene full sequence | sequence record 205294 | Addgene NGS Result
AATACGCAAACCGCCTCTCCCCGCGCGTTGGCCGATTCATTAATGCAGCTGGCACGACAGGTTTCCCGAC
TGGAAAGCGGGCAGTGAGCGCAACGCAATTAATGTGAGTTAGCTCACTCATTAGGCACCCCAGGCTTTAC
ACTTTATGCTTCCGGCTCGTATGTTGTGTGGAATTGTGAGCGGATAACAATTTCACACAGGAAACAGCTA
TGACCATGATTACGCCAAGCGCGCAATTAACCCTCACTAAAGGGAACAAAAGCTGGAGCTGCAAGCTTAA
TGTAGTCTTATGCAATACTCTTGTAGTCTTGCAACATGGTAACGATGAGTTAGCAACATGCCTTACAAGG
AGAGAAAAAGCACCGTGCATGCCGATTGGTGGAAGTAAGGTGGTACGATCGTGCCTTATTAGGAAGGCAA
CAGACGGGTCTGACATGGATTGGACGAACCACTGAATTGCCGCATTGCAGAGATATTGTATTTAAGTGCC
TAGCTCGATACATAAACGGGTCTCTCTGGTTAGACCAGATCTGAGCCTGGGAGCTCTCTGGCTAACTAGG
GAACCCACTGCTTAAGCCTCAATAAAGCTTGCCTTGAGTGCTTCAAGTAGTGTGTGCCCGTCTGTTGTGT
GACTCTGGTAACTAGAGATCCCTCAGACCCTTTTAGTCAGTGTGGAAAATCTCTAGCAGTGGCGCCCGAA
CAGGGACTTGAAAGCGAAAGGGAAACCAGAGGAGCTCTCTCGACGCAGGACTCGGCTTGCTGAAGCGCGC
ACGGCAAGAGGCGAGGGGCGGCGACTGGTGAGTACGCCAAAAATTTTGACTAGCGGAGGCTAGAAGGAGA
GAGATGGGTGCGAGAGCGTCAGTATTAAGCGGGGGAGAATTAGATCGCGATGGGAAAAAATTCGGTTAAG
GCCAGGGGGAAAGAAAAAATATAAATTAAAACATATAGTATGGGCAAGCAGGGAGCTAGAACGATTCGCA
GTTAATCCTGGCCTGTTAGAAACATCAGAAGGCTGTAGACAAATACTGGGACAGCTACAACCATCCCTTC
AGACAGGATCAGAAGAACTTAGATCATTATATAATACAGTAGCAACCCTCTATTGTGTGCATCAAAGGAT
AGAGATAAAAGACACCAAGGAAGCTTTAGACAAGATAGAGGAAGAGCAAAACAAAAGTAAGACCACCGCA
CAGCAAGCGGCCGCTGATCTTCAGACCTGGAGGAGGAGATATGAGGGACAATTGGAGAAGTGAATTATAT
AAATATAAAGTAGTAAAAATTGAACCATTAGGAGTAGCACCCACCAAGGCAAAGAGAAGAGTGGTGCAGA
GAGAAAAAAGAGCAGTGGGAATAGGAGCTTTGTTCCTTGGGTTCTTGGGAGCAGCAGGAAGCACTATGGG
CGCAGCGTCAATGACGCTGACGGTACAGGCCAGACAATTATTGTCTGGTATAGTGCAGCAGCAGAACAAT
TTGCTGAGGGCTATTGAGGCGCAACAGCATCTGTTGCAACTCACAGTCTGGGGCATCAAGCAGCTCCAGG
CAAGAATCCTGGCTGTGGAAAGATACCTAAAGGATCAACAGCTCCTGGGGATTTGGGGTTGCTCTGGAAA
ACTCATTTGCACCACTGCTGTGCCTTGGAATGCTAGTTGGAGTAATAAATCTCTGGAACAGATTTGGAAT
CACACGACCTGGATGGAGTGGGACAGAGAAATTAACAATTACACAAGCTTAATACACTCCTTAATTGAAG
AATCGCAAAACCAGCAAGAAAAGAATGAACAAGAATTATTGGAATTAGATAAATGGGCAAGTTTGTGGAA
TTGGTTTAACATAACAAATTGGCTGTGGTATATAAAATTATTCATAATGATAGTAGGAGGCTTGGTAGGT
TTAAGAATAGTTTTTGCTGTACTTTCTATAGTGAATAGAGTTAGGCAGGGATATTCACCATTATCGTTTC
AGACCCACCTCCCAACCCCGAGGGGACCCGACAGGCCCGAAGGAATAGAAGAAGAAGGTGGAGAGAGAGA
CAGAGACAGATCCATTCGATTAGTGAACGGATCTCGACGGTATCGATCACGAGACTAGCCTCGACCACGA
CGCAATGGAGAAAGACGGAGAGCGCCAACGGCGTCCATCTCGAAGGAGTCGCCAGCGATAACCGGAGTAG
TTGAAATGGTAATAAGACGACCAATCTGACCAGCAAGGAAGCCAAGATGGGAAAGGTCATGCGGCATACG
CTCGGCGCCAGTTTGAATATTAGACATAATTTATCCTCAAGTAAGGGGGTACACGCGTCAGTCGAGTCCT
GTCGACAAGGTCGGGCAGGAAGAGGGCCTATTTCCCATGATTCCTTCATATTTGCATATACGATACAAGG
CTGTTAGAGAGATAATTAGAATTAATTTGACTGTAAACACAAAGATATTAGTACAAAATACGTGACGTAG
AAAGTAATAATTTCTTGGGTAGTTTGCAGTTTTAAAATTATGTTTTAAAATGGACTATCATATGCTTACC
GTAACTTGAAAGTATTTCGATTTCTTGGCTTTATATATCTTGTGGAAAGGACGAAACACCGGAGACGGTT
GTAAATGAGCACACAAAATACACATGCTAAAATATTATATTCTATGACCTTTATAAAATCAACCAAAATC
TTCTTTTTAATAACTTTAGTATCAATAATTAGAATTTTTATGTTCCTTTTTGCAAACTTTTAATAAAAAT
GAGCAAAATAAAAAAACGCTAGTTTTAGTAACTCGCGTTGTTTTCTTCACCTTTAATAATAGCTACTCCA
CCACTTGTTCCTAAGCGGTCAGCTCCTGCTTCAATCATTTTTTGAGCATCTTCAAATGTTCTAACTCCAC
CAGCTGCTTTAACTAAAGCATTGTCTTTAACAACTGACTTCATTAGTTTAACATCTTCAAATGTTGCACC
TGATTTTGAAAATCCTGTTGATGTTTTAACAAATTCTAATCCAGCTTCAACAGCTATTTCACAAGCTTTC
ATGATTTCTTCTTTTGTTAATAAACAATTTTCCATAATACATTTAACAACATGTGATCCAGCTGCTTTTT
TTACAGCTTTCATGTCTTCTAAAACTAATTCATAATTTTTGTCTTTTAATGCACCAATATTTAATACCAT
ATCAATTTCTGTTGCACCATCTTTAATTGCTTCAGAAACTTCGAATGCTTTTGTAGCTGTTGTGCATGCA
CCTAGAGGAAAACCTACAACATTTGTTATTCCTACATTTGTGCCTTTTAATAATTCTTTACAATAGCTTG
TTCAATATGAATTAACACAAACTGTTGCAAAATCAAATTCAATTGCTTCATCACATAATTGTTTAATTTC
AGCTTTCGTAGCATCTTGTTTTAATAATGTGTGATCTATATATTTGTTTAGTTTCATTTTTTCTCCTATA
TATTCATTTTTAATTTTAATTCTTTAATAATTTCGTCTACTTTAACTTTAGCGTTTTGAACAGATTCACC
AACACCTATAAAATAAATTTTTAGTTTAGGTTCAGTTCCACTTGGGCGAACAGCAAATCATGACTTATCT
TCTAAATAAAATTTTAGTAAGTCTTGTCCTGGCATATTATACATTCCATCGATGTAGTCTTCAACATTAA
CAACTTTAAGTCCAGCAATTTGAGTTAAGGGTGTTGCTCTCAATGATTTCATTAATGGTTCAATTTTTAA
TTTCTTTTCTTCTGGTTTAAAATTCAAGTTTAAAGTGAAAGTGTAATATGCACCCATTTCTTTAAATAAA
TCTTCTAAATAGTCTACTAATGTTTTATTTTGTTTTTTATAAAATCAAGCAGCCTCTGCTATTAATATAG
AAGCTTGTATTCCATCTTTATCTCTAGCTGAGTCATCAATTACATATCCATAACTTTCTTCATAAGCAAA
AACAAAATTTAATCCGTTATCTTCTTCTTTAGCAATTTCTCTACCCATTCATTTAAATCCAGTTAAAGTT
TTTACAATATTAACTCCATATTTTTCATGAGCGATTCTATCACCCAAATCACTTGTTACAAAACTTGAAT
ATAGAGCCGGATTTTTTGGAATGCTATTTAAGCGTTTTAGATTTGATAATTTTCAATCAATTAAAATTGG
TCCTGTTTGATTTCCATCTAATCTTACAAAATGACCATCATGTTTTATTGCCATTCCAAATCTGTCAGCA
TCTGGGTCATTCATAATAATAATATCTGCATCATGTTTAATACCATATTCAAGCGGTATTTTTCATGCAG
GATCAAATTCTGGATTTGGATTTACAACATTTTTAAATGTTTCATCTTCAAATGCATGCTCTTCAACCTC
AATAACGTTATATCCTGATTCACGTAATATTTTTGGGGTAAATTTAGTTCCTGTTCCATTAACTGCGCTA
AAAATAATTTTTAAATCTTTTTTAGCTTCTTGCTCTTTTTTGTACGTCTCTGTTTTAGAGCTAGAAATAG
CAAGTTAAAATAAGGCTAGTCCGTTATCAACTTGAAAAAGTGGCACCGAGTCGGTGCTTTTTTAAGCTTG
GCGTAACTAGATCTTGAGACAAATGGCAGTATTCATCCACAATTTTAAAAGAAAAGGGGGGATTGGGGGG
TACAGTGCAGGGGAAAGAATAGTAGACATAATAGCAACAGACATACAAACTAAAGAATTACAAAAACAAA
TTACAAAAATTCAAAATTTTCGGGTTTATTACAGGGACAGCAGAGATCCACTTTGGCGCCGGCTCGAGGG
GGCCCGGGCGGGTTTATTACAGGGACAGCAGAGATCCACTTTGGCCGCGGCTCGAGGGGGTTGGGGTTGC
GCCTTTTCCAAGGCAGCCCTGGGTTTGCGCAGGGACGCGGCTGCTCTGGGCGTGGTTCCGGGAAACGCAG
CGGCGCCGACCCTGGGTCTCGCACATTCTTCACGTCCGTTCGCAGCGTCACCCGGATCTTCGCCGCTACC
CTTGTGGGCCCCCCGGCGACGCTTCCTGCTCCGCCCCTAAGTCGGGAAGGTTCCTTGCGGTTCGCGGCGT
GCCGGACGTGACAAACGGAAGCCGCAAGTCTCACTAGTACCCTCGCAGACGGACAGCGCCAGGGAGCAAT
GGCAGCGCGCCGACCGCGATGGGCTGTGGCCAATAGCGGCTGCTCAGCAGGGCGCGCCGAGAGCAGCGGC
CGGGAAGGGGCGGTGCGGGAGGCGGGGTGTGGGGCGGTAGTGTGGGCCCTGTTCCTGCCCGCGCGGTGTT
CCGCATTCTGCAAGCCTCCGGAGCGCACGTCGGCAGTCGGCTCCCTCGTTGACCGAATCACCGACCTCTC
TCCCCAGGGCGTACGGCCACCATGAACCCAGCCATCAGCGTCGCTCTCCTGCTCTCAGTCTTGCAGGTGT
CCCGAGGGCAGAAGGTGACCAGCCTGACAGCCTGCCTGGTGAACCAAAACCTTCGCCTGGACTGCCGCCA
TGAGAATAACACCAAGGATAACTCCATCCAGCATGAGTTCAGCCTGACCCGAGAGAAGAGGAAGCACGTG
CTCTCAGGCACCCTCGGGATACCCGAGCACACGTACCGCTCCCGCGTCACCCTCTCCAACCAGCCCTATA
TCAAGGTCCTTACCCTAGCCAACTTCACCACCAAGGATGAGGGCGACTACTTTTGTGAGCTTCGAGTCTC
GGGCGCGAATCCCATGAGCTCCAATAAAAGTATCAGTGTGTATAGAGACAAACTGGTCAAGTGTGGCGGC
ATAAGCCTGCTGGTTCAGAACACATCCTGGATGCTGCTGCTGCTGCTTTCCCTCTCCCTCCTCCAAGCCC
TGGACTTCATTTCTCTGTGAACGCGTTAAGTCGACAATCAACCTCTGGATTACAAAATTTGTGAAAGATT
GACTGGTATTCTTAACTATGTTGCTCCTTTTACGCTATGTGGATACGCTGCTTTAATGCCTTTGTATCAT
GCTATTGCTTCCCGTATGGCTTTCATTTTCTCCTCCTTGTATAAATCCTGGTTGCTGTCTCTTTATGAGG
AGTTGTGGCCCGTTGTCAGGCAACGTGGCGTGGTGTGCACTGTGTTTGCTGACGCAACCCCCACTGGTTG
GGGCATTGCCACCACCTGTCAGCTCCTTTCCGGGACTTTCGCTTTCCCCCTCCCTATTGCCACGGCGGAA
CTCATCGCCGCCTGCCTTGCCCGCTGCTGGACAGGGGCTCGGCTGTTGGGCACTGACAATTCCGTGGTGT
TGTCGGGGAAATCATCGTCCTTTCCTTGGCTGCTCGCCTGTGTTGCCACCTGGATTCTGCGCGGGACGTC
CTTCTGCTACGTCCCTTCGGCCCTCAATCCAGCGGACCTTCCTTCCCGCGGCCTGCTGCCGGCTCTGCGG
CCTCTTCCGCGTCTTCGCCTTCGCCCTCAGACGAGTCGGATCTCCCTTTGGGCCGCCTCCCCGCATCGAT
ACCGTCGACCTCGAGACCTAGAAAAACATGGAGCAATCACAAGTAGCAATACAGCAGCTACCAATGCTGA
TTGTGCCTGGCTAGAAGCACAAGAGGAGGAGGAGGTGGGTTTTCCAGTCACACCTCAGGTACCTTTAAGA
CCAATGACTTACAAGGCAGCTGTAGATCTTAGCCACTTTTTAAAAGAAAAGGGGGGACTGGAAGGGCTAA
TTCACTCCCAACGAAGACAAGATCTGCTTTTTGCTTGTACTGGGTCTCTCTGGTTAGACCAGATCTGAGC
CTGGGAGCTCTCTGGCTAACTAGGGAACCCACTGCTTAAGCCTCAATAAAGCTTGCCTTGAGTGCTTCAA
GTAGTGTGTGCCCGTCTGTTGTGTGACTCTGGTAACTAGAGATCCCTCAGACCCTTTTAGTCAGTGTGGA
AAATCTCTAGCAGTAGTAGTTCATGTCATCTTATTATTCAGTATTTATAACTTGCAAAGAAATGAATATC
AGAGAGTGAGAGGAACTTGTTTATTGCAGCTTATAATGGTTACAAATAAAGCAATAGCATCACAAATTTC
ACAAATAAAGCATTTTTTTCACTGCATTCTAGTTGTGGTTTGTCCAAACTCATCAATGTATCTTATCATG
TCTGGCTCTAGCTATCCCGCCCCTAACTCCGCCCATCCCGCCCCTAACTCCGCCCAGTTCCGCCCATTCT
CCGCCCCATGGCTGACTAATTTTTTTTATTTATGCAGAGGCCGAGGCCGCCTCGGCCTCTGAGCTATTCC
AGAAGTAGTGAGGAGGCTTTTTTGGAGGCCTAGGGACGTACCCAATTCGCCCTATAGTGAGTCGTATTAC
GCGCGCTCACTGGCCGTCGTTTTACAACGTCGTGACTGGGAAAACCCTGGCGTTACCCAACTTAATCGCC
TTGCAGCACATCCCCCTTTCGCCAGCTGGCGTAATAGCGAAGAGGCCCGCACCGATCGCCCTTCCCAACA
GTTGCGCAGCCTGAATGGCGAATGGG
[124 nt withheld, positions 7447-7570]
C
[91 nt withheld, positions 7572-7662]
A
[49 nt withheld, positions 7664-7712]
CCTTTGACGTTGGAGTCCACGTTCTTT
[37 nt withheld, positions 7740-7776]
ACCCTATCTCGGTCTATTCTTTTGATTTATAAGGGATTTTGCCGATTTCGGCCTATTGGTTAAAAAATGA
GCTGATTTAACAAAAATTTAACGCGAATTTTAACAAAATATTAACGCTTACAATTTAGGTGGCACTTTTC
GGGGAAATGTGCGCGGAACCCCTATTTGTTTATTTTTCTAAATACATTCAAATATGTATCCGCTCATGAG
ACAATAACCCTGATAAATGCTTCAATAATATTGAAAAAGGAAGAGTATGAGTATTCAACATTTCCGTGTC
GCCCTTATTCCCTTTTTTGCGGCATTTTGCCTTCCTGTTTTTGCTCACCCAGAAACGCTGGTGAAAGTAA
AAGATGCTGAAGATCAGTTGGGTGCACGAGTGGGTTACATCGAACTGGATCTCAACAGCGGTAAGATCCT
TGAGAGTTTTCGCCCCGAAGAACGTTTTCCAATGATGAGCACTTTTAAAGTTCTGCTATGTGGCGCGGTA
TTATCCCGTATTGACGCCGGGCAAGAGCAACTCGGTCGCCGCATACACTATTCTCAGAATGACTTGGTTG
AGTACTCACCAGTCACAGAAAAGCATCTTACGGATGGCATGACAGTAAGAGAATTATGCAGTGCTGCCAT
AACCATGAGTGATAACACTGCGGCCAACTTACTTCTGACAACGATCGGAGGACCGAAGGAGCTAACCGCT
TTTTTGCACAACATGGGGGATCATGTAACTCGCCTTGATCGTTGGGAACCGGAGCTGAATGAAGCCATAC
CAAACGACGAGCGTGACACCACGATGCCTGTAGCAATGGCAACAACGTTGCGCAAACTATTAACTGGCGA
ACTACTTACTCTAGCTTCCCGGCAACAATTAATAGACTGGATGGAGGCGGATAAAGTTGCAGGACCACTT
CTGCGCTCGGCCCTTCCGGCTGGCTGGTTTATTGCTGATAAATCTGGAGCCGGTGAGCGTGGGTCTCGCG
GTATCATTGCAGCACTGGGGCCAGATGGTAAGCCCTCCCGTATCGTAGTTATCTACACGACGGGGAGTCA
GGCAACTATGGATGAACGAAATAGACAGATCGCTGAGATAGGTGCCTCACTGATTAAGCATTGGTAACTG
TCAGACCAAGTTTACTCATATATACTTTAGATTGATTTAAAACTTCATTTTTAATTTAAAAGGATCTAGG
TGAAGATCCTTTTTGATAATCTCATGACCAAAATCCCTTAACGTGAGTTTTCGTTCCACTGAGCGTCAGA
CCCCGTAGAAAAGATCAAAGGATCTTCTTGAGATCCTTTTTTTCTGCGCGTAATCTGCTGCTTGCAAACA
AAAAAACCACCGCTACCAGCGGTGGTTTGTTTGCCGGATCAAGAGCTACCAACTCTTTTTCCGAAGGTAA
CTGGCTTCAGCAGAGCGCAGATACCAAATACTGTTCTTCTAGTGTAGCCGTAGTTAGGCCACCACTTCAA
GAACTCTGTAGCACCGCCTACATACCTCGCTCTGCTAATCCTGTTACCAGTGGCTGCTGCCAGTGGCGAT
AAGTCGTGTCTTACCGGGTTGGACTCAAGACGATAGTTACCGGATAAGGCGCAGCGGTCGGGCTGAACGG
GGGGTTCGTGCACACAGCCCAGCTTGGAGCGAACGACCTACACCGAACTGAGATACCTACAGCGTGAGCT
ATGAGAAAGCGCCACGCTTCCCGAAGGGAGAAAGGCGGACAGGTATCCGGTAAGCGGCAGGGTCGGAACA
GGAGAGCGCACGAGGGAGCTTCCAGGGGGAAACGCCTGGTATCTTTATAGTCCTGTCGGGTTTCGCCACC
TCTGACTTGAGCGTCGATTTTTGTGATGCTCGTCAGGGGGGCGGAGCCTATGGAAAAACGCCAGCAACGC
GGCCTTTTTACGGTTCCTGGCCTTTTGCTGGCCTTTTGCTCACATGTTCTTTCCTGCGTTATCCCCTGAT
TCTGTGGATAACCGTATTACCGCCTTTGAGTGAGCTGATACCGCTCGCCGCAGCCGAACGACCGAGCGCA
GCGAGTCAGTGAGCGAGGAAGCGGAAGAGCGCCC
Features (pLannotate 1.2.2; 29 found; start..end, strand, type, name):
    100..121     +  protein_bind   CAP binding site: CAP binding activates transcription in the presence of cAMP. E. coli catabolite activator protein
    136..166     +  promoter       lac promoter: promoter for the E. coli lac operon
    174..190     +  protein_bind   lac operator: The lac repressor binds to the lac operator to inhibit transcription in E. coli. This inhibition can be relieved by adding lactose or isopropyl-β-D-thiogalactopyranoside (IPTG). lac repressor encoded by lacI
    235..253     +  promoter       T3 promoter: promoter for bacteriophage T3 RNA polymerase
    281..507     +  promoter       RSV promoter: Rous sarcoma virus enhancer/promoter
    508..688     +  LTR            5' LTR (truncated): truncated 5' long terminal repeat (LTR) from HIV-1
    735..860     +  misc_feature   HIV-1 Ψ: packaging signal of human immunodeficiency virus type 1
    844..1207    +  CDS            HIV-1 gag (fragment): gag protein from human immunodeficiency virus 1; gag
   1353..1586    +  misc_feature   RRE: The Rev response element (RRE) of HIV-1 allows for Rev-dependent mRNA export from the nucleus to the cytoplasm.
   1963..2063    +  CDS            Rev (fragment): human immunodeficiency virus 1 (HIV-1) Rev protein; rev; enhances nuclear export of unspliced and incompletely spliced viral mRNAs
   2094..2267    -  CDS            F (fragment): CAPSD_BPPHS - Experimental evidence at protein level: Swiss-Prot protein existence level 1. Assembles to form an icosahedral capsid with a T=1 symmetry, about 30 nm in diameter, and consisting of 60 capsid proteins F (PubMed:11991963, PubMed:1370343, PubMed:8158636). Upon virus binding to host cell, one of the spikes dissociates from the capsid and the virus interacts with LPS through the exposed EF loops on the F proteins (PubMed:29229840). After the genome had been ejected, the channel formed by the F proteins at the unique fivefold axis remains open (PubMed:29229840). From Enterobacteria ph
   2332..2572    +  promoter       U6 promoter: RNA polymerase III promoter for human U6 snRNA
   2758..3417    -  CDS            deoC1: DEOC1_STAAN - Also known as dra. Experimental evidence at protein level: Swiss-Prot protein existence level 1. Catalyzes a reversible aldol reaction between acetaldehyde and D-glyceraldehyde 3-phosphate to generate 2-deoxy-D-ribose 5- phosphate. From Staphylococcus aureus (strain N315).
   4462..4537    +  misc_RNA       gRNA scaffold: guide RNA scaffold for the Streptococcus pyogenes CRISPR/Cas9 system
   4593..4710    +  misc_feature   cPPT/CTS: central polypurine tract and central termination sequence of HIV-1
   4817..5327    +  promoter       hPGK promoter: human phosphoglycerate kinase 1 promoter
   5342..5830    +  CDS            Thy1.1: mouse GPI-anchored cell surface glycoprotein of the immunoglobulin superfamily This allele of Thy1 is also known as CD90.1.
   5846..6434    +  misc_feature   WPRE: woodchuck hepatitis virus posttranscriptional regulatory element
   6404..6637    +  CDS            nef (fragment): NEF_HV1Z2 - Experimental evidence at protein level: Swiss-Prot protein existence level 1. Extracellular Nef protein targets CD4(+) T-lymphocytes for apoptosis by interacting with CXCR4 surface receptors. From Human immunodeficiency virus type 1 group M subtype D (isolate Z2/CDC-Z34) (HIV-1).
   6639..6872    +  LTR            3' LTR (ΔU3): self-inactivating 3' long terminal repeat (LTR) from HIV-1
   6944..7065    +  polyA_signal   SV40 poly(A) signal: SV40 polyadenylation signal
   7105..7240    +  rep_origin     SV40 ori: SV40 origin of replication
   7261..7279    -  promoter       T7 promoter: promoter for bacteriophage T7 RNA polymerase
   7287..7442    +  CDS            lacZα (fragment): LacZα fragment of β-galactosidase; lacZ fragment
   7447..7875    +  rep_origin     f1 ori (sequence partly withheld): f1 bacteriophage origin of replication; arrow indicates direction of (+) strand synthesis
   7928..8032    +  promoter       AmpR promoter: bla
   8033..8893    +  CDS            AmpR: β-lactamase; bla; confers resistance to ampicillin, carbenicillin, and related antibiotics
   9064..9652    +  rep_origin     ori: high-copy-number ColE1/pMB1/pBR322/pUC origin of replication
   9835..87      +  CDS            lacI (fragment) (across the origin): lac repressor; lacI; The lac repressor binds to the lac operator to inhibit transcription in E. coli. This inhibition can be relieved by adding lactose or isopropyl-β-D-thiogalactopyranoside (IPTG).
