[The description below was written by a language model from this plasmid's Addgene catalogue record and pLannotate feature annotations shown in this document.]
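Description:
pXPR_045 is an empty lentiviral CRISPR backbone of about 9.8 kb intended for cloning a single guide RNA. It is maintained in E. coli as a high-copy plasmid through a ColE1/pUC-type origin and selected with ampicillin via the β-lactamase gene. An f1 origin, an SV40 origin and remnants of a lac/lacZα cloning region with flanking T3 and T7 promoters are also present in the bacterial backbone.

The viral portion follows a third-generation, self-inactivating HIV-1 design. An RSV promoter drives a truncated 5' LTR, followed by the Ψ packaging signal with a gag fragment, the Rev response element and a cPPT/CTS, and the transfer cassette ends in a ΔU3 3' LTR with an SV40 polyadenylation signal downstream. Within this unit, a human U6 RNA polymerase III promoter sits upstream of the Streptococcus pyogenes Cas9 guide RNA scaffold. The two are separated by nearly 2 kb of sequence that includes a region annotated as matching a bacterial deoC gene. This most likely serves as a stuffer to be replaced by the guide spacer, although the record does not say so or describe the cloning sites. A second cassette uses the human PGK promoter to express Thy1.1 (CD90.1), a mouse GPI-anchored surface glycoprotein, followed by a WPRE to enhance expression. Thy1.1 would allow transduced cells to be identified or enriched by surface antibody staining, as no drug-selection marker for mammalian cells is annotated. No Cas9 coding sequence is annotated, so the nuclease would have to be supplied separately. The short phage capsid and nef fragment annotations appear to be incidental matches to backbone sequence.
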