Addgene plasmid #107144: pXPR_045
Purpose: (Empty Backbone) cloning of a sgRNA
Depositing lab: David Root. Depositing organization: Broad Institute.
Backbone
  Vector backbone: pXPR_045
  Vector type: Lentiviral, CRISPR
Growth in bacteria
  Bacterial resistance: Ampicillin, 100 μg/mL
  Growth temperature: 37°C
  Growth strain: NEB Stable
  Copy number: High Copy
Gene/Insert
  Gene/Insert name: None
Terms and licenses: Academic/Nonprofit Terms; Industry Terms: Not Available to Industry
How to cite: pXPR_045 was a gift from David Root (Addgene plasmid # 107144 ; http://n2t.net/addgene:107144 ; RRID:Addgene_107144)
